Addgene plasmid #203724: SuperClomeleon
Purpose: An improved engineered fluorescent ratiometric optogenetic sensor to detect inhibitory synaptic activity via changes in intracellular chloride
Depositing lab: George Augustine. Depositing organization: Nanyang Technological University. Publication: Visualization of synaptic inhibition with an optogenetic sensor developed by cell-free protein engineering automation. Grimley JS, Li L, Wang W, Wen L, Beese LS, Hellinga HW, Augustine GJ. J Neurosci. 2013 Oct 9;33(41):16297-309. doi: 10.1523/JNEUROSCI.4616-11.2013. PubMed 24107961.
Backbone
  Vector backbone: pRK5
  Vector type: Mammalian Expression, Bacterial Expression
Growth in bacteria
  Bacterial resistance: Kanamycin, 50 μg/mL
  Growth temperature: 37°C
  Growth strain: DH5alpha
  Copy number: High Copy
Gene/Insert
  Gene/Insert name: Cerulean linked topaz fluorescent protein
  Species: Synthetic
  Mutation: Cerulean, modified Topaz Fluorescent Protein with enhanced halide binding affinity, C-terminal Flag, His6 epitope tags
  Cloning method: Restriction Enzyme; 5′ cloning site unknown (unknown if destroyed); 3′ cloning site unknown (unknown if destroyed)
  Sequencing primers: 5′ unknown
Terms and licenses: Academic/Nonprofit Terms; Industry Terms: Not Available to Industry
How to cite: SuperClomeleon was a gift from George Augustine (Addgene plasmid # 203724 ; http://n2t.net/addgene:203724 ; RRID:Addgene_203724)
