[The description below was written by a language model from this plasmid's Addgene catalogue record and pLannotate feature annotations shown in this document.]
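Description:
SuperClomeleon is a mammalian expression plasmid encoding a genetically encoded, ratiometric fluorescent chloride sensor designed to report inhibitory synaptic activity through changes in intracellular chloride. The catalogue lists pRK5 as the backbone and describes the vector as suitable for both mammalian and bacterial expression. The sequenced 5,388 nt plasmid carries a high-copy ColE1/pUC-type origin and an f1 phage origin. It also has a NeoR/KanR cassette driven by tandem bacterial (AmpR) and SV40 early promoters and ending in an HSV TK polyadenylation signal. This arrangement matches the recorded kanamycin selection in bacteria and would in principle allow G418 selection in mammalian cells. No dedicated bacterial promoter upstream of the sensor is annotated.

The sensor is a synthetic fusion transcribed from the human CMV immediate-early enhancer and promoter and terminated by an SV40 poly(A) signal. It consists of the cyan fluorescent protein Cerulean (annotated as an enhanced cyan-emitting GFP variant) joined by a short linker to a modified Topaz fluorescent protein, a yellow Aequorea-derived variant engineered for enhanced halide binding affinity. In Clomeleon-type sensors the cyan protein acts as a FRET donor and the halide-sensitive yellow protein as acceptor. Chloride binding quenches the acceptor, so the ratio of the two emissions tracks chloride concentration. The record also lists C-terminal Flag and His6 epitope tags, which do not appear as separate features in the annotation. The cloning sites are not recorded. Short annotated fragments (large T antigen, ble, bGH poly(A)) appear to be backbone remnants. The plasmid is used to image chloride dynamics and synaptic inhibition in cells such as neurons.
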