Features (pLannotate 1.2.2; 15 found; start..end, strand, type, name):
     75..378     +  enhancer       CMV enhancer: human cytomegalovirus immediate early enhancer
    379..582     +  promoter       CMV promoter: human cytomegalovirus (CMV) immediate early promoter
    633..1310    +  CDS            Enhanced Cyan-Emitting GFP: Enhanced Cyan-Emitting GFP is a basic (constitutively fluorescent) cyan fluorescent protein published in 2002, derived from Aequorea victoria.
   1317..2018    +  CDS            Clomeleon: Clomeleon is a basic (constitutively fluorescent) green fluorescent protein published in 2013, derived from Aequorea victoria.
   2030..2066    +  misc_feature   MCS (fragment): multiple cloning site
   2083..2167    +  CDS            large T antigen (fragment): large T antigen from SV40 (simian virus 40)
   2190..2311    +  polyA_signal   SV40 poly(A) signal: SV40 polyadenylation signal
   2345..2773    -  rep_origin     f1 ori (sequence partly withheld): f1 bacteriophage origin of replication; arrow indicates direction of (+) strand synthesis
   2800..2904    +  promoter       AmpR promoter: bla
   2906..3263    +  promoter       SV40 promoter: SV40 enhancer and early promoter
   3298..4092    +  CDS            NeoR/KanR: aminoglycoside phosphotransferase from Tn5; aph(3')-II (or nptII); confers resistance to neomycin, kanamycin, and G418 (Geneticin®)
   4113..4265    +  CDS            ble (fragment): BLE_KLEPN - Experimental evidence at protein level: Swiss-Prot protein existence level 1. Binding protein with a strong affinity to the bleomycin family of antibiotics. Binds to CL990; an antimitotic-antibiotic compound. From Klebsiella pneumoniae.
   4324..4371    +  polyA_signal   HSV TK poly(A) signal: herpes simplex virus thymidine kinase polyadenylation signal (Cole and Stacy, 1985)
   4462..4478    -  polyA_signal   bGH poly(A) signal (fragment): bovine growth hormone polyadenylation signal
   4700..5288    +  rep_origin     ori: high-copy-number ColE1/pMB1/pBR322/pUC origin of replication
>Addgene plasmid #203724 | SuperClomeleon | addgene full sequence | sequence record 403640 | Addgene NGS Result
TTACCGCCATGCATTAGTTATTAATAGTAATCAATTACGGGGTCATTAGTTCATAGCCCATATATGGAGT
TCCGCGTTACATAACTTACGGTAAATGGCCCGCCTGGCTGACCGCCCAACGACCCCCGCCCATTGACGTC
AATAATGACGTATGTTCCCATAGTAACGCCAATAGGGACTTTCCATTGACGTCAATGGGTGGAGTATTTA
CGGTAAACTGCCCACTTGGCAGTACATCAAGTGTATCATATGCCAAGTACGCCCCCTATTGACGTCAATG
ACGGTAAATGGCCCGCCTGGCATTATGCCCAGTACATGACCTTATGGGACTTTCCTACTTGGCAGTACAT
CTACGTATTAGTCATCGCTATTACCATGGTGATGCGGTTTTGGCAGTACATCAATGGGCGTGGATAGCGG
TTTGACTCACGGGGATTTCCAAGTCTCCACCCCATTGACGTCAATGGGAGTTTGTTTTGGCACCAAAATC
AACGGGACTTTCCAAAATGTCGTAACAACTCCGCCCCATTGACGCAAATGGGCGGTAGGCGTGTACGGTG
GGAGGTCTATATAAGCAGAGCTGGTTTAGTGAACCGTCAGATCCGCTAGCGCTACCGGTCGCCACCATGG
TGAGCAAGGGCGAGGAGCTGTTCACCGGGGTGGTGCCCATCCTGGTCGAGCTGGACGGCGACGTAAACGG
CCACAAGTTCAGCGTGCGCGGCGAGGGCGAGGGCGATGCCACCTACGGCAAGCTGACCCTGAAGTTCATC
TGCACCACCGGCAAGCTGCCCGTGCCCTGGCCCACCCTCGTGACCACCCTGACCTGGGGCGTGCAGTGCT
TCGCACGCTACCCCGACCACATGAAGCAGCACGACTTCTTCAAGTCCGCCATGCCCGAAGGCTACGTCCA
GGAGCGCACCATCTTCTTCAAGGACGACGGCAACTACAAGACCCGCGCCGAGGTGAAGTTCGAGGGCGAC
ACCCTGGTGAACCGCATCGAGCTGAAGGGCATCGACTTCAAGGAGGACGGCAACATCCTGGGGCACAAGC
TGGAGTACAACGCCATCAGCGACAACGTCTATATCACCGCCGACAAGCAGAAGAACGGCATCAAGGCCAA
CTTCAAGATCCGCCACAACATCGAGGACGGCAGCGTGCAGCTCGCCGACCACTACCAGCAGAACACCCCC
ATCGGCGACGGCCCCGTGCTGCTGCCCGACAACCACTACCTGAGCACCCAGTCCGCCCTGAGCAAAGACC
CCAACGAGAAGCGCGATCACATGGTCCTGCTGGAGTTCGTGACCGCCGCCCTCGAGGAGGAGCTGTTCAC
CGGGGTGGTGCCCATCCTGGTCGAGCTGGACGGCGACGTAAACGGCCACAAGTTCAGCGTGCGCGGCGAG
GGCGAGGGCGATGCCACCTACGGCAAGCTGACCCTGAAGTTCATCTGCACCACCGGCAAGCTGCCCGTGC
CCTGGCCCACCCTCGTGACCACCTTCGGCTACGGCGTGACATGCTTCGCCCGCTACCCCGACCACATGCG
CCAGCACGACTTCTTCAAGTCCGCCATGCCCGAAGGCTACGTCCAGGAGCGCACCATCTTCTTCAAGGAC
GACGGCAACTACAAGACCCGCGCCGAGGTGAAGTTCGAGGGCGACACCCTGGTGAACCGCATCGAGCTGA
AGGGCATCGACTTCAAGGAGGACGGCAACATCCTGGGGCACAAGCTGGAGTACAACTACAACAGCCACAA
CGTCTATATCATGGCCGACAAGCAGAAGAACGGCATCAAGGCGAACTTCAAGATCCGCCACAACATCGAG
GACGGCAGCGTGCAGCTCGCCGACCACTACCAGCAGAACACCCCCATCGGCGACGGCCCCGTGCTGCTGC
CCGACAACCACTACCTGAGCTACCAGTCCGCCCTGAGCAAAGACCCCAACGAGAAGCGCGATCACATGGT
CCTGCTGGAGTTCGTGACCGCCGCCGGGATCACTCTCGGCATGGACGAGCTGTACAAGAAGCTTTAATAG
AATTCTGCAGTCGACGGTACCGCGGGCCCGGGATCCACCGGATCTAGATAACTGATCATAATCAGCCATA
CCACATTTGTAGAGGTTTTACTTGCTTTAAAAAACCTCCCACACCTCCCCCTGAACCTGAAACATAAAAT
GAATGCAATTGTTGTTGTTAACTTGTTTATTGCAGCTTATAATGGTTACAAATAAAGCAATAGCATCACA
AATTTCACAAATAAAGCATTTTTTTCACTGCATTCTAGTTGTGGTTTGTCCAAACTCATCAATGTATCTT
AAGGCGTAAATTGTAAGCGTTAATATTTTGTTAAAATTCGCGTTAAATTTTTGTTAAATCAGCTCATTTT
TTAACCAATAGGCCGAAATCGGCAAAATCCCTTATAAATCAAAAGAATAGACCGAGATAGGGT
[37 nt withheld, positions 2444-2480]
AAAGAACGTGGACTCCAACGTCAAAGG
[49 nt withheld, positions 2508-2556]
T
[91 nt withheld, positions 2558-2648]
G
[124 nt withheld, positions 2650-2773]
CAGGTGGCACTTTTCGGGGAAATGTGCGCGGAACCCCTATTTGTTTATTTTTCTAAATACATTCAAATAT
GTATCCGCTCATGAGACAATAACCCTGATAAATGCTTCAATAATATTGAAAAAGGAAGAGTCCTGAGGCG
GAAAGAACCAGCTGTGGAATGTGTGTCAGTTAGGGTGTGGAAAGTCCCCAGGCTCCCCAGCAGGCAGAAG
TATGCAAAGCATGCATCTCAATTAGTCAGCAACCAGGTGTGGAAAGTCCCCAGGCTCCCCAGCAGGCAGA
AGTATGCAAAGCATGCATCTCAATTAGTCAGCAACCATAGTCCCGCCCCTAACTCCGCCCATCCCGCCCC
TAACTCCGCCCAGTTCCGCCCATTCTCCGCCCCATGGCTGACTAATTTTTTTTATTTATGCAGAGGCCGA
GGCCGCCTCGGCCTCTGAGCTATTCCAGAAGTAGTGAGGAGGCTTTTTTGGAGGCCTAGGCTTTTGCAAA
GATCGATCAAGAGACAGGATGAGGATCGTTTCGCATGATTGAACAAGATGGATTGCACGCAGGTTCTCCG
GCCGCTTGGGTGGAGAGGCTATTCGGCTATGACTGGGCACAACAGACAATCGGCTGCTCTGATGCCGCCG
TGTTCCGGCTGTCAGCGCAGGGGCGCCCGGTTCTTTTTGTCAAGACCGACCTGTCCGGTGCCCTGAATGA
ACTGCAAGACGAGGCAGCGCGGCTATCGTGGCTGGCCACGACGGGCGTTCCTTGCGCAGCTGTGCTCGAC
GTTGTCACTGAAGCGGGAAGGGACTGGCTGCTATTGGGCGAAGTGCCGGGGCAGGATCTCCTGTCATCTC
ACCTTGCTCCTGCCGAGAAAGTATCCATCATGGCTGATGCAATGCGGCGGCTGCATACGCTTGATCCGGC
TACCTGCCCATTCGACCACCAAGCGAAACATCGCATCGAGCGAGCACGTACTCGGATGGAAGCCGGTCTT
GTCGATCAGGATGATCTGGACGAAGAGCATCAGGGGCTCGCGCCAGCCGAACTGTTCGCCAGGCTCAAGG
CGAGCATGCCCGACGGCGAGGATCTCGTCGTGACCCATGGCGATGCCTGCTTGCCGAATATCATGGTGGA
AAATGGCCGCTTTTCTGGATTCATCGACTGTGGCCGGCTGGGTGTGGCGGACCGCTATCAGGACATAGCG
TTGGCTACCCGTGATATTGCTGAAGAGCTTGGCGGCGAATGGGCTGACCGCTTCCTCGTGCTTTACGGTA
TCGCCGCTCCCGATTCGCAGCGCATCGCCTTCTATCGCCTTCTTGACGAGTTCTTCTGAGCGGGACTCTG
GGGTTCGAAATGACCGACCAAGCGACGCCCAACCTGCCATCACGAGATTTCGATTCCACCGCCGCCTTCT
ATGAAAGGTTGGGCTTCGGAATCGTTTTCCGGGACGCCGGCTGGATGATCCTCCAGCGCGGGGATCTCAT
GCTGGAGTTCTTCGCCCACCCTAGGGGGAGGCTAACTGAAACACGGAAGGAGACAATACCGGAAGGAACC
CGCGCTATGACGGCAATAAAAAGACAGAATAAAACGCACGGTGTTGGGTCGTTTGTTCATAAACGCGGGG
TTCGGTCCCAGGGCTGGCACTCTGTCGATACCCCACCGAGACCCCATTGGGGCCAATACGCCCGCGTTTC
TTCCTTTTCCCCACCCCACCCCCCAAGTTCGGGTGAAGGCCCAGGGCTCGCAGCCAACGTCGGGGCGGCA
GGCCCTGCCATAGCCTCAGGTTACTCATATATACTTTAGATTGATTTAAAACTTCATTTTTAATTTAAAA
GGATCTAGGTGAAGATCCTTTTTGATAATCTCATGACCAAAATCCCTTAACGTGAGTTTTCGTTCCACTG
AGCGTCAGACCCCGTAGAAAAGATCAAAGGATCTTCTTGAGATCCTTTTTTTCTGCGCGTAATCTGCTGC
TTGCAAACAAAAAAACCACCGCTACCAGCGGTGGTTTGTTTGCCGGATCAAGAGCTACCAACTCTTTTTC
CGAAGGTAACTGGCTTCAGCAGAGCGCAGATACCAAATACTGTTCTTCTAGTGTAGCCGTAGTTAGGCCA
CCACTTCAAGAACTCTGTATCACCGCCTACATACCTCGCTCTGCTAATCCTGTTACCAGTGGCTGCTGCC
AGTGGCGATAAGTCGTGTCTTACCGGGTTGGACTCAAGACGATAGTTACCGGATAAGGCGCAGCGGTCGG
GCTGAACGGGGGGTTCGTGCACACAGCCCAGCTTGGAGCGAACGACCTACACCGAACTGAGATACCTACA
GCGTGAGCTATGAGAAAGCGCCACGCTTCCCGAAGGGAGAAAGGCGGACAGGTATCCGGTAAGCGGCAGG
GTCGGAACAGGAGAGCGCACGAGGGAGCTTCCAGGGGGAAACGCCTGGTATCTTTATAGTCCTGTCGGGT
TTCGCCACCTCTGACTTGAGCGTCGATTTTTGTGATGCTCGTCAGGGGGGCGGAGCCTATGGAAAAACGC
CAGCAACGCGGCCTTTTTACGGTTCCTGGCCTTTTGCTGGCCTTTTGCTCACATGTTCTTTCCTGCGTTA
TCCCCTGATTCTGTGGATAACCGTA
